Addgene plasmid #249167: mApple-Talin1(1–1973)-pdDronpa1.2
Purpose: Mammalian expression vector of talin1 N-terminal fragment fused with pdDronpa1.2
Depositing lab: Pakorn Kanchanawong. Depositing organization: National University of Singapore. Publication: Optogenetic control of mechanotransduction based on light-induced homodimerization of talin. Nishimura R, Barnett SFH, Jain K, Huang Z, Goult BT, Kanchanawong P. J Cell Sci. 2025 Nov 24:jcs.264110. doi: 10.1242/jcs.264110. PubMed 41277405.
Backbone
  Vector backbone: pEGFP-N1
  Backbone manufacturer: Clontech
  Backbone size w/o insert (bp): 4654
  Total vector size (bp): 11260
  Vector type: Mammalian Expression
  Selectable markers: Neomycin (select with G418)
Growth in bacteria
  Bacterial resistance: Kanamycin, 50 μg/mL
  Growth temperature: 37°C
  Growth strain: DH5alpha
  Copy number: High Copy
Gene/Insert
  Gene/Insert name: Talin1
  Species: H. sapiens (human)
  Insert size (bp): 6606
  Mutation: Deleted amino acids 1974–2541
  Entrez Gene: TLN1 (a.k.a. ILWEQ, TLN, talin-1)
  Promoter: CMV
  Tag / fusion protein: mApple (N terminal on backbone); pdDronpa1.2 (C terminal on insert)
  Cloning method: Ligation Independent Cloning
  Sequencing primers: 5′ CMV-F; 3′ SV40pA-R
Resource information
  A portion of this plasmid was derived from a plasmid made by: Talin1(1–2541)-mEmerald from Dr. Michael Davidson, Addgene #62763
Terms and licenses: Academic/Nonprofit Terms; Industry Terms: Not Available to Industry
Depositor comments: Please visit https://doi.org/10.1101/2025.04.17.649301 for bioRxiv preprint.
How to cite: mApple-Talin1(1–1973)-pdDronpa1.2 was a gift from Pakorn Kanchanawong (Addgene plasmid # 249167 ; http://n2t.net/addgene:249167 ; RRID:Addgene_249167)
