[The description below was written by a language model from this plasmid's Addgene catalogue record and pLannotate feature annotations shown in this document.]
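Description:
mApple-Talin1(1–1973)-pdDronpa1.2 is an 11.3 kb mammalian expression plasmid built on the Clontech pEGFP-N1 backbone. It is maintained at high copy in E. coli through a ColE1/pUC-type origin and also carries an f1 phage origin. A single NeoR/KanR (Tn5 aminoglycoside phosphotransferase) gene serves both hosts. The bacterial bla promoter drives it for kanamycin selection, and the SV40 enhancer/early promoter with an HSV TK polyadenylation signal drives it for G418 selection of transfected mammalian cells.

The payload is one open reading frame under the human CMV immediate-early enhancer and promoter, terminated by the SV40 poly(A) signal. It starts with the monomeric red fluorescent protein mApple, followed by talin1 residues 1–1973; the C-terminal residues 1974–2541 have been deleted. The frame ends with pdDronpa1.2, a photodissociable dimeric Dronpa variant. The automated annotation labels this last segment PDM1-4, a related Echinophyllia-derived protein, which probably reflects sequence similarity rather than a different part. The catalogue entry lists the talin1 insert as human, whereas the feature table finds its best match in mouse Tln1, so the species of origin should be checked against the sequence. The short "large T antigen" and "ble" fragments in the table look like backbone remnants rather than functional elements.

The insert was derived in part from a full-length talin1–mEmerald plasmid. According to the associated publication, the construct is used for optogenetic control of mechanotransduction by light-induced talin homodimerization. In this design pdDronpa1.2 appears to supply a light-switchable dimerization module in place of the removed C-terminal region, while mApple allows the fusion protein to be visualized in live cells.
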