Features (pLannotate 1.2.2; 14 found; start..end, strand, type, name):
     61..364     +  enhancer       CMV enhancer: human cytomegalovirus immediate early enhancer
    365..568     +  promoter       CMV promoter: human cytomegalovirus (CMV) immediate early promoter
    601..1308    +  CDS            mApple: mApple is a basic (constitutively fluorescent) red fluorescent protein published in 2008, derived from Discosoma sp.. It is reported to be a rapidly-maturing monomer with high acid sensitivity.
   1321..7239    +  CDS            Tln1 (fragment): TLN1_MOUSE - Also known as Tln. Experimental evidence at protein level: Swiss-Prot protein existence level 1. Probably involved in connections of major cytoskeletal structures to the plasma membrane. High molecular weight cytoskeletal protein concentrated at regions of cell-substratum contact and, in lymphocytes, at cell-cell contacts. From Mus musculus (Mouse).
   7261..7923    +  CDS            PDM1-4: PDM1-4 is a fluorescent protein published in 2010, derived from Echinophyllia sp. SC22. It is reported to be a tetramer.
   7942..8025    +  CDS            large T antigen (fragment): large T antigen from SV40 (simian virus 40)
   8048..8169    +  polyA_signal   SV40 poly(A) signal: SV40 polyadenylation signal
   8203..8631    -  rep_origin     f1 ori (sequence partly withheld): f1 bacteriophage origin of replication; arrow indicates direction of (+) strand synthesis
   8658..8762    +  promoter       AmpR promoter: bla
   8764..9121    +  promoter       SV40 promoter: SV40 enhancer and early promoter
   9156..9950    +  CDS            NeoR/KanR: aminoglycoside phosphotransferase from Tn5; aph(3')-II (or nptII); confers resistance to neomycin, kanamycin, and G418 (Geneticin®)
   9971..10123   +  CDS            ble (fragment): BLE_KLEPN - Experimental evidence at protein level: Swiss-Prot protein existence level 1. Binding protein with a strong affinity to the bleomycin family of antibiotics. Binds to CL990; an antimitotic-antibiotic compound. From Klebsiella pneumoniae.
  10182..10229   +  polyA_signal   HSV TK poly(A) signal: herpes simplex virus thymidine kinase polyadenylation signal (Cole and Stacy, 1985)
  10558..11146   +  rep_origin     ori: high-copy-number ColE1/pMB1/pBR322/pUC origin of replication
>Addgene plasmid #249167 | mApple-Talin1(1–1973)-pdDronpa1.2 | addgene full sequence | sequence record 496362 | Addgene NGS Result
TAGTTATTAATAGTAATCAATTACGGGGTCATTAGTTCATAGCCCATATATGGAGTTCCGCGTTACATAA
CTTACGGTAAATGGCCCGCCTGGCTGACCGCCCAACGACCCCCGCCCATTGACGTCAATAATGACGTATG
TTCCCATAGTAACGCCAATAGGGACTTTCCATTGACGTCAATGGGTGGAGTATTTACGGTAAACTGCCCA
CTTGGCAGTACATCAAGTGTATCATATGCCAAGTACGCCCCCTATTGACGTCAATGACGGTAAATGGCCC
GCCTGGCATTATGCCCAGTACATGACCTTATGGGACTTTCCTACTTGGCAGTACATCTACGTATTAGTCA
TCGCTATTACCATGGTGATGCGGTTTTGGCAGTACATCAATGGGCGTGGATAGCGGTTTGACTCACGGGG
ATTTCCAAGTCTCCACCCCATTGACGTCAATGGGAGTTTGTTTTGGCACCAAAATCAACGGGACTTTCCA
AAATGTCGTAACAACTCCGCCCCATTGACGCAAATGGGCGGTAGGCGTGTACGGTGGGAGGTCTATATAA
GCAGAGCTGGTTTAGTGAACCGTCAGATCCGCTAGCCACCATGGTGAGCAAGGGCGAGGAGAATAACATG
GCCATCATCAAGGAGTTCATGCGCTTCAAGGTGCACATGGAGGGCTCCGTGAACGGCCACGAGTTCGAGA
TCGAGGGCGAGGGCGAGGGCCGCCCCTACGAGGCCTTTCAGACCGCTAAGCTGAAGGTGACCAAGGGTGG
CCCCCTGCCCTTCGCCTGGGACATCCTGTCCCCTCAGTTCATGTACGGCTCCAAGGTCTACATTAAGCAC
CCAGCCGACATCCCCGACTACTTCAAGCTGTCCTTCCCCGAGGGCTTCAGGTGGGAGCGCGTGATGAACT
TCGAGGACGGCGGCATTATTCACGTTAACCAGGACTCCTCCCTGCAGGACGGCGTGTTCATCTACAAGGT
GAAGCTGCGCGGCACCAACTTCCCCTCCGACGGCCCCGTAATGCAGAAGAAGACCATGGGCTGGGAGGCC
TCCGAGGAGCGGATGTACCCCGAGGACGGCGCCCTGAAGAGCGAGATCAAGAAGAGGCTGAAGCTGAAGG
ACGGCGGCCACTACGCCGCCGAGGTCAAGACCACCTACAAGGCCAAGAAGCCCGTGCAGCTGCCCGGCGC
CTACATCGTCGACATCAAGTTGGACATCGTGTCCCACAACGAGGACTACACCATCGTGGAACAGTACGAA
CGCGCCGAGGGCCGCCACTCCACCGGCGGCATGGACGAGCTGTACAAGGTCGACCTCGAGATGGTTGCGC
TTTCGCTGAAGATTAGCATTGGGAATGTGGTGAAGACGATGCAATTTGAGCCATCTACCATGGTGTACGA
CGCCTGCCGCATGATTCGTGAGCGGATCCCAGAGGCCCTGGCTGGCCCTCCCAACGACTTTGGGCTCTTT
CTGTCAGATGATGACCCCAAAAAAGGCATCTGGCTAGAGGCTGGGAAAGCTTTGGACTACTACATGCTCC
GAAATGGGGACACCATGGAGTACAGAAAAAAGCAGAGACCCCTGAAGATACGGATGTTAGACGGAACGGT
GAAGACTATCATGGTGGATGACTCCAAGACCGTCACAGACATGCTCATGACCATTTGTGCCCGAATTGGT
ATCACCAACCATGATGAGTATTCACTGGTTCGAGAGCTGATGGAAGAAAAGAAAGATGAGGGGACAGGGA
CCCTGAGAAAAGACAAGACCCTACTGCGAGATGAAAAGAAGATGGAGAAGCTAAAGCAGAAGTTGCACAC
AGACGATGAGTTGAACTGGCTGGACCATGGGCGGACACTGAGGGAACAGGGAGTGGAAGAGCATGAGACG
TTGCTGCTGCGGAGAAAGTTCTTCTACTCAGACCAGAATGTGGATTCCCGAGACCCTGTACAGCTGAACC
TTCTCTATGTGCAGGCACGAGATGACATCCTGAATGGCTCCCATCCTGTCTCCTTTGACAAGGCCTGTGA
ATTTGCAGGCTTCCAGTGCCAGATCCAGTTTGGACCTCACAATGAACAGAAGCACAAGGCTGGCTTCCTT
GACCTGAAGGACTTCCTGCCCAAGGAGTATGTGAAGCAGAAGGGAGAGCGTAAGATCTTTCAGGCACACA
AGAATTGTGGGCAGATGAGTGAAATTGAGGCCAAGGTACGCTACGTGAAGCTGGCCCGTTCCCTCAAGAC
TTACGGTGTCTCCTTCTTCCTAGTCAAGGAAAAGATGAAGGGGAAGAATAAACTGGTGCCCAGGCTGTTG
GGCATCACTAAGGAGTGTGTGATGCGTGTGGATGAGAAGACCAAGGAGGTGATTCAGGAATGGAGCCTCA
CCAACATCAAACGCTGGGCTGCCTCTCCCAAGAGCTTTACTCTGGACTTTGGAGACTATCAGGATGGCTA
CTACTCAGTACAGACGACAGAAGGCGAGCAGATCGCACAGCTCATTGCTGGCTACATAGATATCATCCTT
AAGAAGAAAAAAAGCAAGGACCATTTTGGGCTGGAGGGAGATGAAGAGTCTACTATGTTGGAGGACTCAG
TGTCTCCCAAAAAGTCAACAGTCCTTCAGCAGCAGTACAACCGAGTGGGGAAAGTGGAGCACGGCTCTGT
GGCTCTGCCAGCCATCATGCGCTCTGGAGCCTCTGGTCCTGAGAATTTCCAGGTGGGGAGCATGCCACCT
GCCCAGCAGCAGATCACCAGTGGCCAGATGCACCGAGGACACATGCCACCTCTGACTTCAGCCCAGCAGG
CGCTCACTGGAACCATTAACTCCAGCATGCAGGCTGTGCAGGCTGCCCAGGCCACTCTGGATGACTTTGA
GACTCTACCCCCTCTTGGCCAGGATGCTGCCTCCAAAGCTTGGCGTAAGAACAAGATGGATGAATCAAAG
CATGAGATCCACTCCCAGGTAGATGCCATCACAGCTGGCACTGCCTCTGTGGTAAACCTGACAGCAGGAG
ATCCTGCAGAGACAGACTATACAGCAGTGGGCTGTGCAGTCACCACCATCTCTTCCAACCTGACGGAGAT
GTCCCGTGGGGTGAAGCTATTGGCTGCCCTGCTGGAGGATGAAGGCGGCAATGGCCGGCCCCTTCTGCAA
GCAGCAAAGGGCCTTGCAGGGGCTGTGTCGGAACTGCTTCGCAGTGCTCAGCCCGCCAGCGCTGAGCCTC
GTCAGAACCTGCTGCAGGCAGCCGGGAACGTGGGCCAGGCCAGTGGGGAGCTGTTGCAGCAAATTGGGGA
AAGTGACACTGACCCCCACTTCCAGGATGTTCTAATGCAGCTAGCAAACGCAGTGGCAAGTGCTGCAGCC
GCCCTGGTCCTCAAGGCCAAGAGTGTGGCCCAGCGCACAGAGGATTCCGGGCTTCAGACCCAAGTGATTG
CTGCAGCTACGCAATGTGCTCTGTCCACTTCCCAGCTGGTGGCCTGTACCAAGGTGGTAGCACCTACAAT
CAGCTCACCTGTGTGCCAAGAACAGCTAGTCGAGGCTGGGCGACTGGTGGCCAAAGCTGTGGAGGGCTGT
GTGTCTGCCTCGCAAGCAGCTACAGAAGATGGACAGCTGCTTCGAGGGGTAGGAGCAGCAGCCACGGCTG
TCACCCAGGCCCTCAATGAGCTGCTGCAGCACGTGAAGGCCCACGCCACCGGAGCTGGGCCTGCCGGTCG
GTATGACCAAGCCACTGATACCATCCTCACCGTCACTGAAAACATCTTCAGCTCCATGGGTGATGCTGGG
GAGATGGTGCGCCAGGCCCGCATCCTGGCCCAAGCCACCTCAGACCTGGTCAATGCTATCAAGGCCGATG
CTGAGGGGGAGAGTGATCTGGAGAACTCTAGAAAGCTCCTGAGTGCTGCCAAGATCCTCGCTGATGCCAC
CGCCAAGATGGTGGAGGCGGCCAAGGGAGCAGCCGCCCACCCTGACAGTGAGGAACAGCAGCAGCGACTG
CGTGAAGCAGCTGAGGGGCTTCGCATGGCCACCAATGCAGCTGCGCAGAACGCCATCAAGAAGAAGTTGG
TGCAGCGCCTGGAGCATGCAGCCAAGCAAGCTGCAGCCTCTGCAACACAGACCATTGCTGCAGCCCAACA
TGCAGCCTCTGCCCCCAAGGCCTCTGCGGGCCCCCAGCCCCTACTGGTGCAGAGCTGTAAGGCCGTGGCA
GAGCAGATTCCGTTGCTGGTGCAGGGTGTCCGAGGAAGTCAAGCTCAGCCTGACAGCCCTAGTGCTCAGC
TCGCCCTCATTGCTGCCAGCCAGAGCTTCCTGCAGCCAGGTGGGAAGATGGTGGCAGCGGCAAAAGCCTC
AGTGCCAACAATTCAGGACCAGGCTTCAGCGATGCAGCTGAGTCAGTGCGCAAAGAACCTAGGCACTGCC
CTGGCCGAGCTGCGCACTGCTGCTCAGAAGGCTCAGGAGGCATGTGGACCTTTGGAGATGGATTCTGCAC
TGAGTGTTGTACAAAATCTAGAGAAAGACCTACAGGAAATAAAAGCAGCAGCTCGAGATGGCAAGCTTAA
GCCCTTACCTGGGGAAACAATGGAGAAGTGTACCCAAGATCTTGGCAACAGCACCAAAGCGGTGAGCTCT
GCCATCGCCAAGCTGCTGGGGGAGATTGCCCAGGGCAACGAGAACTATGCAGGTATTGCAGCTCGGGATG
TAGCTGGTGGACTAAGGTCACTAGCCCAGGCTGCGCGGGGTGTGGCTGCGCTGACATCAGATCCTGCAGT
GCAGGCCATTGTGCTTGACACAGCCAGCGACGTTCTGGACAAGGCCAGCAGCCTCATTGAAGAGGCAAAA
AAAGCATCTGGACACCCAGGGGACCCAGAAAGCCAGCAAAGGCTTGCTCAGGTAGCTAAAGCAGTGACCC
AAGCCCTGAACCGCTGTGTCAGCTGCCTGCCTGGCCAAAGAGACGTGGATAATGCCCTACGAGCCGTTGG
AGATGCCAGCAAGCGACTCCTGAGTGACTTGCTTCCTCCAAGCACGGGGACATTTCAAGAAGCACAGAGC
CGATTGAATGAAGCTGCAGCTGGGTTAAATCAGGCCGCCACAGAACTGGTGCAAGCCTCCCGAGGAACTC
CTCAGGACCTGGCTCGGGCCTCCGGCCGATTTGGACAGGACTTCAGCACCTTCCTGGAAGCTGGTGTGGA
GATGGCCGGACAGGCCCCGAGCCAGGAGGACCGAGCCCAGGTGGTGTCCAACCTGAAGGGCATATCCATG
TCTTCAAGCAAACTTCTCCTTGCCGCTAAGGCCTTGTCCACAGACCCTGCTTCTCCCAACCTCAAGAGTC
AGCTGGCTGCGGCTGCCCGGGCAGTGACGGACAGCATCAACCAGCTCATCACCATGTGCACCCAGCAGGC
ACCTGGCCAGAAGGAGTGTGACAATGCACTTCGGCAGCTAGAGACAGTCCGAGAACTCCTGGAGAATCCA
GTCCAGCCCATCAACGACATGTCCTACTTCGGTTGCTTGGACAGTGTCATGGAGAACTCCAAGGTCCTAG
GTGAGGCCATGACTGGCATCTCCCAAAATGCCAAGAATGGAAATCTGCCGGAGTTTGGAGATGCCATTGC
CACAGCCTCCAAGGCTCTCTGTGGCTTCACGGAGGCAGCCGCACAGGCAGCATATCTAGTTGGTGTCTCT
GACCCCAACAGCCAAGCTGGACAGCAAGGACTGGTGGAACCCACACAGTTTGCCCGTGCAAACCAGGCAA
TTCAGATGGCCTGTCAGAGTCTGGGGGAGCCTGGCTGTACCCAGGCCCAGGTGTTATCTGCAGCCACTAT
TGTAGCCAAACACACATCTGCATTGTGTAACAGCTGTCGCCTGGCTTCCGCTAGGACTGCCAATCCCACT
GCCAAGCGCCAGTTTGTACAGTCAGCCAAGGAGGTGGCCAACAGTACAGCCAATCTTGTCAAGACCATCA
AGGCACTAGATGGGGACTTCACAGAAGAGAACCGTGCCCAGTGCCGAGCAGCCACAGCCCCTCTGCTGGA
AGCTGTGGATAACCTGAGTGCCTTTGCCTCCAACCCTGAGTTCTCCAGCGTCCCTGCCCAGATCAGCCCT
GAGGGCAGAGCAGCCATGGAGCCCATTGTAATCTCTGCTAAGACAATGTTGGAGAGTGCTGGAGGGCTCA
TCCAGACAGCTCGGGCGTTAGCAGTCAATCCCCGAGACCCCCCACGTTGGTCTGTGCTAGCTGGCCACTC
TCGGACTGTCTCAGATTCCATCAAGAAACTTATTACAAGCATGAGGGACAAAGCCCCAGGGCAGCTGGAG
TGTGAGACAGCCATTGCGGCTCTGAACAGCTGCTTGCGGGACCTAGATCAGGCTTCGCTTGCCGCTGTCA
GCCAGCAGCTTGCTCCCCGTGAAGGAATCTCTCAAGAGGCTTTGCACACCCAGATGCTCACTGCAGTGCA
AGAAATTTCTCATCTCATTGAGCCGCTGGCCAGCGCTGCTCGGGCTGAAGCCTCCCAGCTGGGACACAAG
GTGTCCCAAATGGCCCAGTACTTTGAACCACTCACCCTGGCTGCAGTGGGTGCTGCGTCTAAGACCCTGA
GCCACCCGCAGCAGATGGCACTTCTGGACCAGACTAAAACGTTGGCAGAGTCTGCCTTGCAGTTGCTATA
TACTGCCAAGGAGGCTGGTGGTAACCCCAAGCAAGCAGCACACACCCAGGAAGCCCTGGAGGAGGCTGTG
CAGATGATGACAGAGGCCGTAGAAGACCTGACGACGACCCTCAACGAAGCAGCCAGTGCTGCAGGAGTCG
TTGGCGGCATGGTGGACTCTATCACTCAGGCCATCAACCAGCTAGATGAAGGACCTATGGGTGACCCAGA
AGGCTCATTCGTAGATTACCAGACAACCATGGTGAGGACAGCCAAGGCCATTGCTGTCACTGTTCAGGAG
ATGGTAACCAAGTCAAACACCAGCCCTGAAGAGCTAGGCCCTCTTGCCAACCAGCTGACCAGTGACTATG
GCCGACTGGCCTCACAAGCCAAGCCTGCAGCTGTGGCTGCTGAAAATGAAGAGATAGGCGCTCACATCAA
ACACCGAGTACAGGAGCTGGGCCATGGCTGCTCTGCTCTGGTCACCAAGGCAGGTGCCTTGCAGTGTAGC
CCCAGTGATGTCTACACCAAGAAGGAGCTCATAGAGTGTGCCCGCAGAGTGTCAGAGAAGGTCTCCCATG
TTCTGGCTGCACTCCAGGCTGGGAATCGTGAATTCACCGGTTCTGGATCCTCCGTGATTAAACCAGACAT
GAAGATCAAGCTGCGTATGGAAGGCGCTGTAAATGGACACCCGTTCGCGATTGAAGGAGTTGGCCTTGGG
AAGCCTTTCGAGGGAAAACAGAGTATTGACCTTAAAGTCAAAGAAGGCGGACCTCTGCCTTTCGCCTATG
ACATCTTGACAACTGCTTTCTGTTACGGCAACAGGGTATTCGCCAAATACCCAGAAAATATAGTAGACTA
TTTCAAGCAGTCGTTTCCTGAGGGCTACTCTTGGGAACGAAGCATGAATTACGAAGACGGGGGCATTTGT
AACGCGACAAACGACATAACCCTGGATGGTGACTGTTATATCTATGAAATTCGATTTAGAGGTACGAACT
TTCCTGCCAATGGTCCAGTTATGCAGAAGAGGACTGTGAAATGGGAGCCATCCACTGAGAACTTGTATGT
GCGTGATGGAGTGCTGAAGGGTGATGTTATCATGGCTCTGTCGCTTGAAGGAGGTGGCCATTACCGATGT
GACTTCAAAACTACTTATAAAGCTAAGAAGGTTGTCCAGTTGCCAGACTATCACTTTGTGGACCACCACA
TTGAGATTAAAAGCCACGACAAAGATTACAGTAATGTTAATCTGCATGAGCACGCCGAAGCGCATTCTGA
GCTGCCGAGGCAGTAAGCGGCCGCGACTCTAGATCATAATCAGCCATACCACATTTGTAGAGGTTTTACT
TGCTTTAAAAAACCTCCCACACCTCCCCCTGAACCTGAAACATAAAATGAATGCAATTGTTGTTGTTAAC
TTGTTTATTGCAGCTTATAATGGTTACAAATAAAGCAATAGCATCACAAATTTCACAAATAAAGCATTTT
TTTCACTGCATTCTAGTTGTGGTTTGTCCAAACTCATCAATGTATCTTAAGGCGTAAATTGTAAGCGTTA
ATATTTTGTTAAAATTCGCGTTAAATTTTTGTTAAATCAGCTCATTTTTTAACCAATAGGCCGAAATCGG
CAAAATCCCTTATAAATCAAAAGAATAGACCGAGATAGGGT
[37 nt withheld, positions 8302-8338]
AAAGAACGTGGACTCCAACGTCAAAGG
[49 nt withheld, positions 8366-8414]
T
[91 nt withheld, positions 8416-8506]
G
[124 nt withheld, positions 8508-8631]
CAGGTGGCACTTTTCGGGGAAATGTGCGCGGAACCCCTATTTGTTTATTTTTCTAAATACATTCAAATAT
GTATCCGCTCATGAGACAATAACCCTGATAAATGCTTCAATAATATTGAAAAAGGAAGAGTCCTGAGGCG
GAAAGAACCAGCTGTGGAATGTGTGTCAGTTAGGGTGTGGAAAGTCCCCAGGCTCCCCAGCAGGCAGAAG
TATGCAAAGCATGCATCTCAATTAGTCAGCAACCAGGTGTGGAAAGTCCCCAGGCTCCCCAGCAGGCAGA
AGTATGCAAAGCATGCATCTCAATTAGTCAGCAACCATAGTCCCGCCCCTAACTCCGCCCATCCCGCCCC
TAACTCCGCCCAGTTCCGCCCATTCTCCGCCCCATGGCTGACTAATTTTTTTTATTTATGCAGAGGCCGA
GGCCGCCTCGGCCTCTGAGCTATTCCAGAAGTAGTGAGGAGGCTTTTTTGGAGGCCTAGGCTTTTGCAAA
GATCGATCAAGAGACAGGATGAGGATCGTTTCGCATGATTGAACAAGATGGATTGCACGCAGGTTCTCCG
GCCGCTTGGGTGGAGAGGCTATTCGGCTATGACTGGGCACAACAGACAATCGGCTGCTCTGATGCCGCCG
TGTTCCGGCTGTCAGCGCAGGGGCGCCCGGTTCTTTTTGTCAAGACCGACCTGTCCGGTGCCCTGAATGA
ACTGCAAGACGAGGCAGCGCGGCTATCGTGGCTGGCCACGACGGGCGTTCCTTGCGCAGCTGTGCTCGAC
GTTGTCACTGAAGCGGGAAGGGACTGGCTGCTATTGGGCGAAGTGCCGGGGCAGGATCTCCTGTCATCTC
ACCTTGCTCCTGCCGAGAAAGTATCCATCATGGCTGATGCAATGCGGCGGCTGCATACGCTTGATCCGGC
TACCTGCCCATTCGACCACCAAGCGAAACATCGCATCGAGCGAGCACGTACTCGGATGGAAGCCGGTCTT
GTCGATCAGGATGATCTGGACGAAGAGCATCAGGGGCTCGCGCCAGCCGAACTGTTCGCCAGGCTCAAGG
CGAGCATGCCCGACGGCGAGGATCTCGTCGTGACCCATGGCGATGCCTGCTTGCCGAATATCATGGTGGA
AAATGGCCGCTTTTCTGGATTCATCGACTGTGGCCGGCTGGGTGTGGCGGACCGCTATCAGGACATAGCG
TTGGCTACCCGTGATATTGCTGAAGAGCTTGGCGGCGAATGGGCTGACCGCTTCCTCGTGCTTTACGGTA
TCGCCGCTCCCGATTCGCAGCGCATCGCCTTCTATCGCCTTCTTGACGAGTTCTTCTGAGCGGGACTCTG
GGGTTCGAAATGACCGACCAAGCGACGCCCAACCTGCCATCACGAGATTTCGATTCCACCGCCGCCTTCT
ATGAAAGGTTGGGCTTCGGAATCGTTTTCCGGGACGCCGGCTGGATGATCCTCCAGCGCGGGGATCTCAT
GCTGGAGTTCTTCGCCCACCCTAGGGGGAGGCTAACTGAAACACGGAAGGAGACAATACCGGAAGGAACC
CGCGCTATGACGGCAATAAAAAGACAGAATAAAACGCACGGTGTTGGGTCGTTTGTTCATAAACGCGGGG
TTCGGTCCCAGGGCTGGCACTCTGTCGATACCCCACCGAGACCCCATTGGGGCCAATACGCCCGCGTTTC
TTCCTTTTCCCCACCCCACCCCCCAAGTTCGGGTGAAGGCCCAGGGCTCGCAGCCAACGTCGGGGCGGCA
GGCCCTGCCATAGCCTCAGGTTACTCATATATACTTTAGATTGATTTAAAACTTCATTTTTAATTTAAAA
GGATCTAGGTGAAGATCCTTTTTGATAATCTCATGACCAAAATCCCTTAACGTGAGTTTTCGTTCCACTG
AGCGTCAGACCCCGTAGAAAAGATCAAAGGATCTTCTTGAGATCCTTTTTTTCTGCGCGTAATCTGCTGC
TTGCAAACAAAAAAACCACCGCTACCAGCGGTGGTTTGTTTGCCGGATCAAGAGCTACCAACTCTTTTTC
CGAAGGTAACTGGCTTCAGCAGAGCGCAGATACCAAATACTGTTCTTCTAGTGTAGCCGTAGTTAGGCCA
CCACTTCAAGAACTCTGTAGCACCGCCTACATACCTCGCTCTGCTAATCCTGTTACCAGTGGCTGCTGCC
AGTGGCGATAAGTCGTGTCTTACCGGGTTGGACTCAAGACGATAGTTACCGGATAAGGCGCAGCGGTCGG
GCTGAACGGGGGGTTCGTGCACACAGCCCAGCTTGGAGCGAACGACCTACACCGAACTGAGATACCTACA
GCGTGAGCTATGAGAAAGCGCCACGCTTCCCGAAGGGAGAAAGGCGGACAGGTATCCGGTAAGCGGCAGG
GTCGGAACAGGAGAGCGCACGAGGGAGCTTCCAGGGGGAAACGCCTGGTATCTTTATAGTCCTGTCGGGT
TTCGCCACCTCTGACTTGAGCGTCGATTTTTGTGATGCTCGTCAGGGGGGCGGAGCCTATGGAAAAACGC
CAGCAACGCGGCCTTTTTACGGTTCCTGGCCTTTTGCTGGCCTTTTGCTCACATGTTCTTTCCTGCGTTA
TCCCCTGATTCTGTGGATAACCGTATTACCGCCATGCAT
